>Addgene plasmid #208962 | Polymerase-recruited click editor - pCMV-T7-PCV2-nCas9-CC(N6) (LM2705) | addgene full sequence | sequence record 415796 | Addgene NGS Result
ATATGCCAAGTACGCCCCCTATTGACGTCAATGACGGTAAATGGCCCGCCTGGCATTATGCCCAGTACAT
GACCTTATGGGACTTTCCTACTTGGCAGTACATCTACGTATTAGTCATCGCTATTACCATGGTGATGCGG
TTTTGGCAGTACATCAATGGGCGTGGATAGCGGTTTGACTCACGGGGATTTCCAAGTCTCCACCCCATTG
ACGTCAATGGGAGTTTGTTTTGGCACCAAAATCAACGGGACTTTCCAAAATGTCGTAACAACTCCGCCCC
ATTGACGCAAATGGGCGGTAGGCGTGTACGGTGGGAGGTCTATATAAGCAGAGCTGGTTTAGTGAACCGT
CAGATCCGCTAGAGATCCGCGGCCGCTAATACGACTCACTATAGGGAGAGCCGCCACCATGAGCCCATCT
AAGAAAAACGGCAGAAGCGGACCTCAACCTCACAAGCGGTGGGTCTTTACCCTGAACAACCCCAGCGAAG
ATGAGAGAAAGAAGATCCGGGACCTGCCTATCAGCCTGTTCGACTACTTCATCGTGGGCGAGGAAGGAAA
TGAGGAAGGCCGGACCCCCCACCTGCAGGGCTTCGCCAACTTCGTGAAAAAGCAGACCTTCAACAAGGTG
AAGTGGTACCTGGGCGCTAGATGCCACATCGAGAAGGCCAAGGGCACCGACCAGCAGAACAAAGAGTACT
GCAGCAAGGAAGGCAATCTGCTGATGGAATGTGGCGCCCCTAGATCCCAGGGACAGAGAAGCGGAGGCTC
TAGCGGCTCCGAGACACCCGGCACATCTGAGTCCGCCACCCCTGAGAGCAGCGGCGGCAGCGACAAGAAG
TACAGCATCGGCCTGGACATCGGCACCAACTCTGTGGGCTGGGCCGTGATCACCGACGAGTACAAGGTGC
CCAGCAAGAAATTCAAGGTGCTGGGCAACACCGACCGGCACAGCATCAAGAAGAACCTGATCGGAGCCCT
GCTGTTCGACAGCGGCGAAACAGCCGAGGCCACCCGGCTGAAGAGAACCGCCAGAAGAAGATACACCAGA
CGGAAGAACCGGATCTGCTATCTGCAAGAGATCTTCAGCAACGAGATGGCCAAGGTGGACGACAGCTTCT
TCCACAGACTGGAAGAGTCCTTCCTGGTGGAAGAGGATAAGAAGCACGAGCGGCACCCCATCTTCGGCAA
CATCGTGGACGAGGTGGCCTACCACGAGAAGTACCCCACCATCTACCACCTGAGAAAGAAACTGGTGGAC
AGCACCGACAAGGCCGACCTGCGGCTGATCTATCTGGCCCTGGCCCACATGATCAAGTTCCGGGGCCACT
TCCTGATCGAGGGCGACCTGAACCCCGACAACAGCGACGTGGACAAGCTGTTCATCCAGCTGGTGCAGAC
CTACAACCAGCTGTTCGAGGAAAACCCCATCAACGCCAGCGGCGTGGACGCCAAGGCCATCCTGTCTGCC
AGACTGAGCAAGAGCAGACGGCTGGAAAATCTGATCGCCCAGCTGCCCGGCGAGAAGAAGAATGGCCTGT
TCGGAAACCTGATTGCCCTGAGCCTGGGCCTGACCCCCAACTTCAAGAGCAACTTCGACCTGGCCGAGGA
TGCCAAACTGCAGCTGAGCAAGGACACCTACGACGACGACCTGGACAACCTGCTGGCCCAGATCGGCGAC
CAGTACGCCGACCTGTTTCTGGCCGCCAAGAACCTGTCCGACGCCATCCTGCTGAGCGACATCCTGAGAG
TGAACACCGAGATCACCAAGGCCCCCCTGAGCGCCTCTATGATCAAGAGATACGACGAGCACCACCAGGA
CCTGACCCTGCTGAAAGCTCTCGTGCGGCAGCAGCTGCCTGAGAAGTACAAAGAGATTTTCTTCGACCAG
AGCAAGAACGGCTACGCCGGCTACATTGACGGCGGAGCCAGCCAGGAAGAGTTCTACAAGTTCATCAAGC
CCATCCTGGAAAAGATGGACGGCACCGAGGAACTGCTCGTGAAGCTGAACAGAGAGGACCTGCTGCGGAA
GCAGCGGACCTTCGACAACGGCAGCATCCCCCACCAGATCCACCTGGGAGAGCTGCACGCCATTCTGCGG
CGGCAGGAAGATTTTTACCCATTCCTGAAGGACAACCGGGAAAAGATCGAGAAGATCCTGACCTTCCGCA
TCCCCTACTACGTGGGCCCTCTGGCCAGGGGAAACAGCAGATTCGCCTGGATGACCAGAAAGAGCGAGGA
AACCATCACCCCCTGGAACTTCGAGGAAGTGGTGGACAAGGGCGCTTCCGCCCAGAGCTTCATCGAGCGG
ATGACCAACTTCGATAAGAACCTGCCCAACGAGAAGGTGCTGCCCAAGCACAGCCTGCTGTACGAGTACT
TCACCGTGTATAACGAGCTGACCAAAGTGAAATACGTGACCGAGGGAATGAGAAAGCCCGCCTTCCTGAG
CGGCGAGCAGAAAAAGGCCATCGTGGACCTGCTGTTCAAGACCAACCGGAAAGTGACCGTGAAGCAGCTG
AAAGAGGACTACTTCAAGAAAATCGAGTGCTTCGACTCCGTGGAAATCTCCGGCGTGGAAGATCGGTTCA
ACGCCTCCCTGGGCACATACCACGATCTGCTGAAAATTATCAAGGACAAGGACTTCCTGGACAATGAGGA
AAACGAGGACATTCTGGAAGATATCGTGCTGACCCTGACACTGTTTGAGGACAGAGAGATGATCGAGGAA
CGGCTGAAAACCTATGCCCACCTGTTCGACGACAAAGTGATGAAGCAGCTGAAGCGGCGGAGATACACCG
GCTGGGGCAGGCTGAGCCGGAAGCTGATCAACGGCATCCGGGACAAGCAGTCCGGCAAGACAATCCTGGA
TTTCCTGAAGTCCGACGGCTTCGCCAACAGAAACTTCATGCAGCTGATCCACGACGACAGCCTGACCTTT
AAAGAGGACATCCAGAAAGCCCAGGTGTCCGGCCAGGGCGATAGCCTGCACGAGCACATTGCCAATCTGG
CCGGCAGCCCCGCCATTAAGAAGGGCATCCTGCAGACAGTGAAGGTGGTGGACGAGCTCGTGAAAGTGAT
GGGCCGGCACAAGCCCGAGAACATCGTGATCGAAATGGCCAGAGAGAACCAGACCACCCAGAAGGGACAG
AAGAACAGCCGCGAGAGAATGAAGCGGATCGAAGAGGGCATCAAAGAGCTGGGCAGCCAGATCCTGAAAG
AACACCCCGTGGAAAACACCCAGCTGCAGAACGAGAAGCTGTACCTGTACTACCTGCAGAATGGGCGGGA
TATGTACGTGGACCAGGAACTGGACATCAACCGGCTGTCCGACTACGATGTGGACGCTATCGTGCCTCAG
AGCTTTCTGAAGGACGACTCCATCGACAACAAGGTGCTGACCAGAAGCGACAAGAACCGGGGCAAGAGCG
ACAACGTGCCCTCCGAAGAGGTCGTGAAGAAGATGAAGAACTACTGGCGGCAGCTGCTGAACGCCAAGCT
GATTACCCAGAGAAAGTTCGACAATCTGACCAAGGCCGAGAGAGGCGGCCTGAGCGAACTGGATAAGGCC
GGCTTCATCAAGAGACAGCTGGTGGAAACCCGGCAGATCACAAAGCACGTGGCACAGATCCTGGACTCCC
GGATGAACACTAAGTACGACGAGAATGACAAGCTGATCCGGGAAGTGAAAGTGATCACCCTGAAGTCCAA
GCTGGTGTCCGATTTCCGGAAGGATTTCCAGTTTTACAAAGTGCGCGAGATCAACAACTACCACCACGCC
CACGACGCCTACCTGAACGCCGTCGTGGGAACCGCCCTGATCAAAAAGTACCCTAAGCTGGAAAGCGAGT
TCGTGTACGGCGACTACAAGGTGTACGACGTGCGGAAGATGATCGCCAAGAGCGAGCAGGAAATCGGCAA
GGCTACCGCCAAGTACTTCTTCTACAGCAACATCATGAACTTTTTCAAGACCGAGATTACCCTGGCCAAC
GGCGAGATCCGGAAGCGGCCTCTGATCGAGACAAACGGCGAAACCGGGGAGATCGTGTGGGATAAGGGCC
GGGATTTTGCCACCGTGCGGAAAGTGCTGAGCATGCCCCAAGTGAATATCGTGAAAAAGACCGAGGTGCA
GACAGGCGGCTTCAGCAAAGAGTCTATCCTGCCCAAGAGGAACAGCGATAAGCTGATCGCCAGAAAGAAG
GACTGGGACCCTAAGAAGTACGGCGGCTTCGACAGCCCCACCGTGGCCTATTCTGTGCTGGTGGTGGCCA
AAGTGGAAAAGGGCAAGTCCAAGAAACTGAAGAGTGTGAAAGAGCTGCTGGGGATCACCATCATGGAAAG
AAGCAGCTTCGAGAAGAATCCCATCGACTTTCTGGAAGCCAAGGGCTACAAAGAAGTGAAAAAGGACCTG
ATCATCAAGCTGCCTAAGTACTCCCTGTTCGAGCTGGAAAACGGCCGGAAGAGAATGCTGGCCTCTGCCG
GCGAACTGCAGAAGGGAAACGAACTGGCCCTGCCCTCCAAATATGTGAACTTCCTGTACCTGGCCAGCCA
CTATGAGAAGCTGAAGGGCTCCCCCGAGGATAATGAGCAGAAACAGCTGTTTGTGGAACAGCACAAGCAC
TACCTGGACGAGATCATCGAGCAGATCAGCGAGTTCTCCAAGAGAGTGATCCTGGCCGACGCTAATCTGG
ACAAAGTGCTGTCCGCCTACAACAAGCACCGGGATAAGCCCATCAGAGAGCAGGCCGAGAATATCATCCA
CCTGTTTACCCTGACCAATCTGGGAGCCCCTGCCGCCTTCAAGTACTTTGACACCACCATCGACCGGAAG
AGGTACACCAGCACCAAAGAGGTGCTGGACGCCACCCTGATCCACCAGAGCATCACCGGCCTGTACGAGA
CACGGATCGACCTGTCTCAGCTGGGAGGTGACTCCGGCGGAAGCTCTGGTGGCAGCAAGCGGACCGCCGA
CGGCTCTGAATTCGAGAGCCCTAAGAAGAAAAGAAAGGTGAGCGGTGGGAGCAGCGGCGGGTCAAAGATC
GCAGCCCTGAAGGCCGAGATCGCCGCTCTGGAAGCCGAGAACGCCGCACTGGAGGCCAAAATTGCTGCCC
TCAAGGCCGGCTGACCGGTCATCATCACCATCACCATTGAGTTTAAACCCGCTGATCAGCCTCGACTGTG
CCTTCTAGTTGCCAGCCATCTGTTGTTTGCCCCTCCCCCGTGCCTTCCTTGACCCTGGAAGGTGCCACTC
CCACTGTCCTTTCCTAATAAAATGAGGAAATTGCATCGCATTGTCTGAGTAGGTGTCATTCTATTCTGGG
GGGTGGGGTGGGGCAGGACAGCAAGGGGGAGGATTGGGAAGACAATAGCAGGCATGCTGGGGATGCGGTG
GGCTCTATGGCTTCTGAGGCGGAAAGAACCAGCTGGGGCTCGATACCGTCGACCTCTAGCTAGAGCTTGG
CGTAATCATGGTCATAGCTGTTTCCTGTGTGAAATTGTTATCCGCTCACAATTCCACACAACATACGAGC
CGGAAGCATAAAGTGTAAAGCCTAGGGTGCCTAATGAGTGAGCTAACTCACATTAATTGCGTTGCGCTCA
CTGCCCGCTTTCCAGTCGGGAAACCTGTCGTGCCAGCTGCATTAATGAATCGGCCAACGCGCGGGGAGAG
GCGGTTTGCGTATTGGGCGCTCTTCCGCTTCCTCGCTCACTGACTCGCTGCGCTCGGTCGTTCGGCTGCG
GCGAGCGGTATCAGCTCACTCAAAGGCGGTAATACGGTTATCCACAGAATCAGGGGATAACGCAGGAAAG
AACATGTGAGCAAAAGGCCAGCAAAAGGCCAGGAACCGTAAAAAGGCCGCGTTGCTGGCGTTTTTCCATA
GGCTCCGCCCCCCTGACGAGCATCACAAAAATCGACGCTCAAGTCAGAGGTGGCGAAACCCGACAGGACT
ATAAAGATACCAGGCGTTTCCCCCTGGAAGCTCCCTCGTGCGCTCTCCTGTTCCGACCCTGCCGCTTACC
GGATACCTGTCCGCCTTTCTCCCTTCGGGAAGCGTGGCGCTTTCTCATAGCTCACGCTGTAGGTATCTCA
GTTCGGTGTAGGTCGTTCGCTCCAAGCTGGGCTGTGTGCACGAACCCCCCGTTCAGCCCGACCGCTGCGC
CTTATCCGGTAACTATCGTCTTGAGTCCAACCCGGTAAGACACGACTTATCGCCACTGGCAGCAGCCACT
GGTAACAGGATTAGCAGAGCGAGGTATGTAGGCGGTGCTACAGAGTTCTTGAAGTGGTGGCCTAACTACG
GCTACACTAGAAGAACAGTATTTGGTATCTGCGCTCTGCTGAAGCCAGTTACCTTCGGAAAAAGAGTTGG
TAGCTCTTGATCCGGCAAACAAACCACCGCTGGTAGCGGTGGTTTTTTTGTTTGCAAGCAGCAGATTACG
CGCAGAAAAAAAGGATCTCAAGAAGATCCTTTGATCTTTTCTACGGGGTCTGACGCTCAGTGGAACGAAA
ACTCACGTTAAGGGATTTTGGTCATGAGATTATCAAAAAGGATCTTCACCTAGATCCTTTTAAATTAAAA
ATGAAGTTTTAAATCAATCTAAAGTATATATGAGTAAACTTGGTCTGACAGTTACCAATGCTTAATCAGT
GAGGCACCTATCTCAGCGATCTGTCTATTTCGTTCATCCATAGTTGCCTGACTCCCCGTCGTGTAGATAA
CTACGATACGGGAGGGCTTACCATCTGGCCCCAGTGCTGCAATGATACCGCGCGAACCACGCTCACCGGC
TCCAGATTTATCAGCAATAAACCAGCCAGCCGGAAGGGCCGAGCGCAGAAGTGGTCCTGCAACTTTATCC
GCCTCCATCCAGTCTATTAATTGTTGCCGGGAAGCTAGAGTAAGTAGTTCGCCAGTTAATAGTTTGCGCA
ACGTTGTTGCCATTGCTACAGGCATCGTGGTGTCACGCTCGTCGTTTGGTATGGCTTCATTCAGCTCCGG
TTCCCAACGATCAAGGCGAGTTACATGATCCCCCATGTTGTGCAAAAAAGCGGTTAGCTCCTTCGGTCCT
CCGATCGTTGTCAGAAGTAAGTTGGCCGCAGTGTTATCACTCATGGTTATGGCAGCACTGCATAATTCTC
TTACTGTCATGCCATCCGTAAGATGCTTTTCTGTGACTGGTGAGTACTCAACCAAGTCATTCTGAGAATA
GTGTATGCGGCGACCGAGTTGCTCTTGCCCGGCGTCAATACGGGATAATACCGCGCCACATAGCAGAACT
TTAAAAGTGCTCATCATTGGAAAACGTTCTTCGGGGCGAAAACTCTCAAGGATCTTACCGCTGTTGAGAT
CCAGTTCGATGTAACCCACTCGTGCACCCAACTGATCTTCAGCATCTTTTACTTTCACCAGCGTTTCTGG
GTGAGCAAAAACAGGAAGGCAAAATGCCGCAAAAAAGGGAATAAGGGCGACACGGAAATGTTGAATACTC
ATACTCTTCCTTTTTCAATATTATTGAAGCATTTATCAGGGTTATTGTCTCATGAGCGGATACATATTTG
AATGTATTTAGAAAAATAAACAAATAGGGGTTCCGCGCACATTTCCCCGAAAAGTGCCACCTGACGTCGA
CGGATCGGGAGATCGATCTCCCGATCCCCTAGGGTCGACTCTCAGTACAATCTGCTCTGATGCCGCATAG
TTAAGCCAGTATCTGCTCCCTGCTTGTGTGTTGGAGGTCGCTGAGTAGTGCGCGAGCAAAATTTAAGCTA
CAACAAGGCAAGGCTTGACCGACAATTGCATGAAGAATCTGCTTAGGGTTAGGCGTTTTGCGCTGCTTCG
CGATGTACGGGCCAGATATACGCGTTGACATTGATTATTGACTAGTTATTAATAGTAATCAATTACGGGG
TCATTAGTTCATAGCCCATATATGGAGTTCCGCGTTACATAACTTACGGTAAATGGCCCGCCTGGCTGAC
CGCCCAACGACCCCCGCCCATTGACGTCAATAATGACGTATGTTCCCATAGTAACGCCAATAGGGACTTT
CCATTGACGTCAATGGGTGGAGTATTTACGGTAAACTGCCCACTTGGCAGTACATCAAGTGTATC
Features (pLannotate 1.2.2; 17 found; start..end, strand, type, name):
    132..335     +  promoter       CMV promoter: human cytomegalovirus (CMV) immediate early promoter
    377..395     +  promoter       T7 promoter: promoter for bacteriophage T7 RNA polymerase
    415..786     +  CDS            Rep (fragment): REP_PCV2 - Experimental evidence at protein level: Swiss-Prot protein existence level 1. Essential for the replication of viral ssDNA. The closed circular ssDNA genome is first converted to a superhelical dsDNA. Rep and/or Rep' binds a specific hairpin at the genome origin of replication. Introduces an endonucleolytic nick within the conserved sequence 5'-AGTATTAC-3' in the intergenic region of the genome, thereby initiating the rolling circle replication (RCR). Following cleavage, binds covalently to the 5'-phosphate of DNA as a tyrosyl ester. The cleavage gives rise to a free 3'-OH that serv
    832..2433    +  CDS            Cas9(N): N-terminal portion of Streptococcus pyogenes Cas9 (Zetsche et al., 2015)
   2434..4928    +  CDS            Cas9(C) (fragment): C-terminal portion of Streptococcus pyogenes Cas9 (Zetsche et al., 2015)
   5176..5400    +  polyA_signal   bGH poly(A) signal: bovine growth hormone polyadenylation signal
   5404..5425    +  promoter       SV40 promoter (fragment): SV40 enhancer and early promoter
   5430..5446    +  misc_feature   MCS (fragment): pBluescript multiple cloning site
   5495..5511    -  protein_bind   lac operator: The lac repressor binds to the lac operator to inhibit transcription in E. coli. This inhibition can be relieved by adding lactose or isopropyl-β-D-thiogalactopyranoside (IPTG). lac repressor encoded by lacI
   5519..5549    -  promoter       lac promoter: promoter for the E. coli lac operon
   5564..5585    -  protein_bind   CAP binding site: CAP binding activates transcription in the presence of cAMP. E. coli catabolite activator protein
   5598..5690    -  CDS            lacI (fragment): lac repressor; lacI; The lac repressor binds to the lac operator to inhibit transcription in E. coli. This inhibition can be relieved by adding lactose or isopropyl-β-D-thiogalactopyranoside (IPTG).
   5873..6461    -  rep_origin     ori: high-copy-number ColE1/pMB1/pBR322/pUC origin of replication
   6632..7492    -  CDS            AmpR: β-lactamase; bla; confers resistance to ampicillin, carbenicillin, and related antibiotics
   7493..7597    -  promoter       AmpR promoter: bla
   7668..7712    -  misc_feature   bom (fragment): basis of mobility region from pBR322
   7867..131     +  enhancer       CMV enhancer (across the origin): human cytomegalovirus immediate early enhancer
