[The description below was written by a language model from this plasmid's Addgene catalogue record and pLannotate feature annotations shown in this document.]
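Description:
pCMV-T7-PCV2-nCas9-CC(N6) (LM2705) is an 8.1 kb mammalian expression and CRISPR plasmid built by Gibson cloning on the pCMV-T7-SpCas9-P2A-EGFP backbone. It is maintained in E. coli through a high-copy ColE1/pUC-type origin and selected with ampicillin via the β-lactamase gene. The remaining backbone annotations (lac promoter/operator, CAP site, and lacI, SV40 promoter, MCS and bom fragments) are vestigial cloning-vector remnants rather than functional parts of the payload. No EGFP or 2A element is annotated, and neither appears in the insert name, so the reporter of the parental backbone appears not to have been retained.

The payload is a single synthetic open reading frame, PCV2-XTEN-nSpCas9-BPNLS-CC(N6), placed downstream of the CMV enhancer/promoter and a T7 promoter and terminated by the bGH polyadenylation signal. This tandem promoter arrangement allows expression in transfected mammalian cells or in vitro transcription of mRNA with T7 RNA polymerase. The N-terminal module is a fragment of the porcine circovirus 2 Rep protein, an HUH endonuclease that nicks a specific single-stranded DNA sequence and becomes covalently linked to its 5′ end, which lets the fusion tether a DNA template oligonucleotide. It is joined through an XTEN linker to Streptococcus pyogenes Cas9 carrying H840A, a nickase that cuts only one strand at the guide-specified site. A bipartite nuclear localization signal and an N6 coiled-coil domain follow at the C terminus; these are not separately annotated in the feature table.

According to the record, this is the "polymerase-recruited" form of a click editor. The DNA polymerase is not encoded in the fusion, and the coiled coil is presumably there to recruit a separately expressed polymerase carrying a partner coil. No guide RNA cassette is present, so the guide must also be supplied separately. The construct is used for programmable genome writing from DNA templates.
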