Addgene plasmid #208962: Polymerase-recruited click editor - pCMV-T7-PCV2-nCas9-CC(N6) (LM2705)
Purpose: Polymerase-recruited click editor comprised of PCV2 fused to nCas9 with a C-terminal N6 coiled coil (CC) domain, expressed from CMV or T7 promoters.
Depositing lab: Benjamin Kleinstiver. Publication: Click editing enables programmable genome writing using DNA polymerases and HUH endonucleases. Ferreira da Silva J, Tou CJ, King EM, Eller ML, Rufino-Ramos D, Ma L, Cromwell CR, Metovic J, Benning FMC, Chao LH, Eichler FS, Kleinstiver BP. Nat Biotechnol. 2024 Jul 22. doi: 10.1038/s41587-024-02324-x. PubMed 39039307.
Backbone
  Vector backbone: pCMV-T7-SpCas9-P2A-EGFP (RTW3027)
  Vector type: Mammalian Expression, CRISPR ; in vitro transcription; T7 promoter
Growth in bacteria
  Bacterial resistance: Ampicillin, 100 μg/mL
  Growth temperature: 37°C
  Growth strain: DH5alpha
  Copy number: High Copy
Gene/Insert
  Gene/Insert name: PCV2-XTEN-nSpCas9-BPNLS-CC(N6) (alt name: LM2705)
  Species: Synthetic
  Mutation: nSpCas9(H840A)
  Promoter: CMV and T7
  Tag / fusion protein: BPNLS (C terminal on insert)
  Cloning method: Gibson Cloning
  Sequencing primers: 5′ oBK6928-CCAAGTCTCCACCCCATTGACG; 3′ oBK219-GGGAGTGGCACCTTCCAGGGTC
Terms and licenses: Academic/Nonprofit Terms; Industry Terms: Not Available to Industry
Depositor comments: Please visit https://doi.org/10.1101/2023.09.12.557440 for bioRxiv preprint.
How to cite: Polymerase-recruited click editor - pCMV-T7-PCV2-nCas9-CC(N6) (LM2705) was a gift from Benjamin Kleinstiver (Addgene plasmid # 208962 ; http://n2t.net/addgene:208962 ; RRID:Addgene_208962)
